Addgene plasmid #113033: CMV-SpyCas9
Purpose: SpyCas9 expression in mammalian cells (CMV promoter driven)
Depositing lab: Dominik Niopek. Publication: Engineered anti-CRISPR proteins for optogenetic control of CRISPR-Cas9. Bubeck F, Hoffmann MD, Harteveld Z, Aschenbrenner S, Bietz A, Waldhauer MC, Borner K, Fakhiri J, Schmelas C, Dietz L, Grimm D, Correia BE, Eils R, Niopek D. Nat Methods. 2018 Oct 30. pii: 10.1038/s41592-018-0178-9. doi: 10.1038/s41592-018-0178-9. PubMed 30377362.
Backbone
  Vector backbone: pcDNA3.1
  Total vector size (bp): 9666
  Vector type: Mammalian Expression, CRISPR, Synthetic Biology
Growth in bacteria
  Bacterial resistance: Ampicillin, 100 μg/mL
  Growth temperature: 37°C
  Growth strain: DH5alpha
  Copy number: High Copy
Gene/Insert
  Gene/Insert name: SpyCas9
Terms and licenses: Academic/Nonprofit Terms; Industry Terms: Not Available to Industry
How to cite: CMV-SpyCas9 was a gift from Dominik Niopek (Addgene plasmid # 113033 ; http://n2t.net/addgene:113033 ; RRID:Addgene_113033)
