[The description below was written by a language model from this plasmid's Addgene catalogue record and pLannotate feature annotations shown in this document.]
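Description:
CMV-SpyCas9 is a mammalian expression plasmid of about 9.7 kb built on the pcDNA3.1 backbone, designed to produce Streptococcus pyogenes Cas9 in transfected mammalian cells. It is maintained in E. coli as a high-copy plasmid through a ColE1/pUC-type origin and selected with ampicillin via the β-lactamase gene and its own promoter. An f1 phage origin is also present, along with small backbone remnants (lac promoter/operator, a lacI fragment, a bom fragment) that have no stated role in the construct.

The payload is a single expression cassette in which the human cytomegalovirus immediate-early enhancer and promoter drive the Cas9 coding sequence. The annotation software splits this into contiguous "N-terminal" and "C-terminal" portions, but they abut directly and together represent one continuous open reading frame. It is fused at its C-terminus to the bipartite nucleoplasmin nuclear localization signal, which directs the nuclease to the nucleus, and transcription ends at the bovine growth hormone polyadenylation signal. A T7 promoter lies between the CMV promoter and the coding sequence, as is usual for pcDNA3.1. There is an unannotated stretch upstream of the Cas9 annotation; the record does not state whether it holds additional tags or localization signals. A separate SV40 early promoter–neomycin phosphotransferase–SV40 poly(A) cassette offers G418 selection of stable mammalian transfectants. No guide RNA cassette is annotated, so a guide must be supplied separately.

The plasmid was deposited with work on engineered anti-CRISPR proteins for optogenetic control of CRISPR-Cas9, where it serves as the Cas9 source. The depositor and repository-sequenced records differ by only three nucleotides in length, within the replication origin region, and carry identical annotations.
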