Features (pLannotate 1.2.2; 22 found; start..end, strand, type, name):
     28..80      -  misc_feature   bom (fragment): basis of mobility region from pBR322
    235..614     +  enhancer       CMV enhancer: human cytomegalovirus immediate early enhancer
    615..818     +  promoter       CMV promoter: human cytomegalovirus (CMV) immediate early promoter
    814..847     +  LTR            5' LTR (truncated) (fragment): truncated 5' long terminal repeat (LTR) from HIV-1
    863..881     +  promoter       T7 promoter: promoter for bacteriophage T7 RNA polymerase
   1057..2658    +  CDS            Cas9(N): N-terminal portion of Streptococcus pyogenes Cas9 (Zetsche et al., 2015)
   2659..5157    +  CDS            Cas9(C): C-terminal portion of Streptococcus pyogenes Cas9 (Zetsche et al., 2015)
   5158..5205    +  CDS            nucleoplasmin NLS: bipartite nuclear localization signal from nucleoplasmin
   5266..5490    +  polyA_signal   bGH poly(A) signal: bovine growth hormone polyadenylation signal
   5494..5515    +  promoter       SV40 promoter (fragment): SV40 enhancer and early promoter
   5536..5964    +  rep_origin     f1 ori (sequence partly withheld): f1 bacteriophage origin of replication; arrow indicates direction of (+) strand synthesis
   5978..6307    +  promoter       SV40 promoter: SV40 enhancer and early promoter
   6374..7165    +  CDS            neo: KKA2_KLEPN - Also known as kan, nptII. Experimental evidence at protein level: Swiss-Prot protein existence level 1. Resistance to kanamycin, neomycin, paromomycin, ribostamycin, butirosin and gentamicin B. From Klebsiella pneumoniae.
   7189..7347    +  CDS            ble (fragment): BLE_KLEPN - Experimental evidence at protein level: Swiss-Prot protein existence level 1. Binding protein with a strong affinity to the bleomycin family of antibiotics. Binds to CL990; an antimitotic-antibiotic compound. From Klebsiella pneumoniae.
   7342..7463    +  polyA_signal   SV40 poly(A) signal: SV40 polyadenylation signal
   7536..7552    -  protein_bind   lac operator: The lac repressor binds to the lac operator to inhibit transcription in E. coli. This inhibition can be relieved by adding lactose or isopropyl-β-D-thiogalactopyranoside (IPTG). lac repressor encoded by lacI
   7560..7590    -  promoter       lac promoter: promoter for the E. coli lac operon
   7605..7626    -  protein_bind   CAP binding site: CAP binding activates transcription in the presence of cAMP. E. coli catabolite activator protein
   7639..7731    -  CDS            lacI (fragment): lac repressor; lacI; The lac repressor binds to the lac operator to inhibit transcription in E. coli. This inhibition can be relieved by adding lactose or isopropyl-β-D-thiogalactopyranoside (IPTG).
   7914..8499    -  rep_origin     ori: high-copy-number ColE1/pMB1/pBR322/pUC origin of replication
   8670..9530    -  CDS            AmpR: β-lactamase; bla; confers resistance to ampicillin, carbenicillin, and related antibiotics
   9531..9635    -  promoter       AmpR promoter: bla
>Addgene plasmid #113033 | CMV-SpyCas9 | depositor full sequence | sequence record 218018 | CMV-SpyCas9 sequence 9666 bps
GACGGATCGGGAGATCTCCCGATCCCCTATGGTGCACTCTCAGTACAATCTGCTCTGATGCCGCATAGTT
AAGCCAGTATCTGCTCCCTGCTTGTGTGTTGGAGGTCGCTGAGTAGTGCGCGAGCAAAATTTAAGCTACA
ACAAGGCAAGGCTTGACCGACAATTGCATGAAGAATCTGCTTAGGGTTAGGCGTTTTGCGCTGCTTCGCG
ATGTACGGGCCAGATATACGCGTTGACATTGATTATTGACTAGTTATTAATAGTAATCAATTACGGGGTC
ATTAGTTCATAGCCCATATATGGAGTTCCGCGTTACATAACTTACGGTAAATGGCCCGCCTGGCTGACCG
CCCAACGACCCCCGCCCATTGACGTCAATAATGACGTATGTTCCCATAGTAACGCCAATAGGGACTTTCC
ATTGACGTCAATGGGTGGAGTATTTACGGTAAACTGCCCACTTGGCAGTACATCAAGTGTATCATATGCC
AAGTACGCCCCCTATTGACGTCAATGACGGTAAATGGCCCGCCTGGCATTATGCCCAGTACATGACCTTA
TGGGACTTTCCTACTTGGCAGTACATCTACGTATTAGTCATCGCTATTACCATGGTGATGCGGTTTTGGC
AGTACATCAATGGGCGTGGATAGCGGTTTGACTCACGGGGATTTCCAAGTCTCCACCCCATTGACGTCAA
TGGGAGTTTGTTTTGGCACCAAAATCAACGGGACTTTCCAAAATGTCGTAACAACTCCGCCCCATTGACG
CAAATGGGCGGTAGGCGTGTACGGTGGGAGGTCTATATAAGCAGAGCTCTCTGGCTAACTAGAGAACCCA
CTGCTTACTGGCTTATCGAAATTAATACGACTCACTATAGGGAGACCCAAGCTGGCTAGCGTTTAAACGG
GCCCTCTAGACTCGAGCGGTGCCACCATGGACTATAAGGACCACGACGGAGACTACAAGGATCATGATAT
TGATTACAAAGACGATGACGATAAGATGGCCCCAAAGAAGAAGCGGAAGGTCGGTATCCACGGAGTCCCA
GCAGCCGACAAGAAGTACAGCATCGGCCTGGACATCGGCACCAACTCTGTGGGCTGGGCCGTGATCACCG
ACGAGTACAAGGTGCCCAGCAAGAAATTCAAGGTGCTGGGCAACACCGACCGGCACAGCATCAAGAAGAA
CCTGATCGGAGCCCTGCTGTTCGACAGCGGCGAAACAGCCGAGGCCACCCGGCTGAAGAGAACCGCCAGA
AGAAGATACACCAGACGGAAGAACCGGATCTGCTATCTGCAAGAGATCTTCAGCAACGAGATGGCCAAGG
TGGACGACAGCTTCTTCCACAGACTGGAAGAGTCCTTCCTGGTGGAAGAGGATAAGAAGCACGAGCGGCA
CCCCATCTTCGGCAACATCGTGGACGAGGTGGCCTACCACGAGAAGTACCCCACCATCTACCACCTGAGA
AAGAAACTGGTGGACAGCACCGACAAGGCCGACCTGCGGCTGATCTATCTGGCCCTGGCCCACATGATCA
AGTTCCGGGGCCACTTCCTGATCGAGGGCGACCTGAACCCCGACAACAGCGACGTGGACAAGCTGTTCAT
CCAGCTGGTGCAGACCTACAACCAGCTGTTCGAGGAAAACCCCATCAACGCCAGCGGCGTGGACGCCAAG
GCCATCCTGTCTGCCAGACTGAGCAAGAGCAGACGGCTGGAAAATCTGATCGCCCAGCTGCCCGGCGAGA
AGAAGAATGGCCTGTTCGGAAACCTGATTGCCCTGAGCCTGGGCCTGACCCCCAACTTCAAGAGCAACTT
CGACCTGGCCGAGGATGCCAAACTGCAGCTGAGCAAGGACACCTACGACGACGACCTGGACAACCTGCTG
GCCCAGATCGGCGACCAGTACGCCGACCTGTTTCTGGCCGCCAAGAACCTGTCCGACGCCATCCTGCTGA
GCGACATCCTGAGAGTGAACACCGAGATCACCAAGGCCCCCCTGAGCGCCTCTATGATCAAGAGATACGA
CGAGCACCACCAGGACCTGACCCTGCTGAAAGCTCTCGTGCGGCAGCAGCTGCCTGAGAAGTACAAAGAG
ATTTTCTTCGACCAGAGCAAGAACGGCTACGCCGGCTACATTGACGGCGGAGCCAGCCAGGAAGAGTTCT
ACAAGTTCATCAAGCCCATCCTGGAAAAGATGGACGGCACCGAGGAACTGCTCGTGAAGCTGAACAGAGA
GGACCTGCTGCGGAAGCAGCGGACCTTCGACAACGGCAGCATCCCCCACCAGATCCACCTGGGAGAGCTG
CACGCCATTCTGCGGCGGCAGGAAGATTTTTACCCATTCCTGAAGGACAACCGGGAAAAGATCGAGAAGA
TCCTGACCTTCCGCATCCCCTACTACGTGGGCCCTCTGGCCAGGGGAAACAGCAGATTCGCCTGGATGAC
CAGAAAGAGCGAGGAAACCATCACCCCCTGGAACTTCGAGGAAGTGGTGGACAAGGGCGCTTCCGCCCAG
AGCTTCATCGAGCGGATGACCAACTTCGATAAGAACCTGCCCAACGAGAAGGTGCTGCCCAAGCACAGCC
TGCTGTACGAGTACTTCACCGTGTATAACGAGCTGACCAAAGTGAAATACGTGACCGAGGGAATGAGAAA
GCCCGCCTTCCTGAGCGGCGAGCAGAAAAAGGCCATCGTGGACCTGCTGTTCAAGACCAACCGGAAAGTG
ACCGTGAAGCAGCTGAAAGAGGACTACTTCAAGAAAATCGAGTGCTTCGACTCCGTGGAAATCTCCGGCG
TGGAAGATCGGTTCAACGCCTCCCTGGGCACATACCACGATCTGCTGAAAATTATCAAGGACAAGGACTT
CCTGGACAATGAGGAAAACGAGGACATTCTGGAAGATATCGTGCTGACCCTGACACTGTTTGAGGACAGA
GAGATGATCGAGGAACGGCTGAAAACCTATGCCCACCTGTTCGACGACAAAGTGATGAAGCAGCTGAAGC
GGCGGAGATACACCGGCTGGGGCAGGCTGAGCCGGAAGCTGATCAACGGCATCCGGGACAAGCAGTCCGG
CAAGACAATCCTGGATTTCCTGAAGTCCGACGGCTTCGCCAACAGAAACTTCATGCAGCTGATCCACGAC
GACAGCCTGACCTTTAAAGAGGACATCCAGAAAGCCCAGGTGTCCGGCCAGGGCGATAGCCTGCACGAGC
ACATTGCCAATCTGGCCGGCAGCCCCGCCATTAAGAAGGGCATCCTGCAGACAGTGAAGGTGGTGGACGA
GCTCGTGAAAGTGATGGGCCGGCACAAGCCCGAGAACATCGTGATCGAAATGGCCAGAGAGAACCAGACC
ACCCAGAAGGGACAGAAGAACAGCCGCGAGAGAATGAAGCGGATCGAAGAGGGCATCAAAGAGCTGGGCA
GCCAGATCCTGAAAGAACACCCCGTGGAAAACACCCAGCTGCAGAACGAGAAGCTGTACCTGTACTACCT
GCAGAATGGGCGGGATATGTACGTGGACCAGGAACTGGACATCAACCGGCTGTCCGACTACGATGTGGAC
CATATCGTGCCTCAGAGCTTTCTGAAGGACGACTCCATCGACAACAAGGTGCTGACCAGAAGCGACAAGA
ACCGGGGCAAGAGCGACAACGTGCCCTCCGAAGAGGTCGTGAAGAAGATGAAGAACTACTGGCGGCAGCT
GCTGAACGCCAAGCTGATTACCCAGAGAAAGTTCGACAATCTGACCAAGGCCGAGAGAGGCGGCCTGAGC
GAACTGGATAAGGCCGGCTTCATCAAGAGACAGCTGGTGGAAACCCGGCAGATCACAAAGCACGTGGCAC
AGATCCTGGACTCCCGGATGAACACTAAGTACGACGAGAATGACAAGCTGATCCGGGAAGTGAAAGTGAT
CACCCTGAAGTCCAAGCTGGTGTCCGATTTCCGGAAGGATTTCCAGTTTTACAAAGTGCGCGAGATCAAC
AACTACCACCACGCCCACGACGCCTACCTGAACGCCGTCGTGGGAACCGCCCTGATCAAAAAGTACCCTA
AGCTGGAAAGCGAGTTCGTGTACGGCGACTACAAGGTGTACGACGTGCGGAAGATGATCGCCAAGAGCGA
GCAGGAAATCGGCAAGGCTACCGCCAAGTACTTCTTCTACAGCAACATCATGAACTTTTTCAAGACCGAG
ATTACCCTGGCCAACGGCGAGATCCGGAAGCGGCCTCTGATCGAGACAAACGGCGAAACCGGGGAGATCG
TGTGGGATAAGGGCCGGGATTTTGCCACCGTGCGGAAAGTGCTGAGCATGCCCCAAGTGAATATCGTGAA
AAAGACCGAGGTGCAGACAGGCGGCTTCAGCAAAGAGTCTATCCTGCCCAAGAGGAACAGCGATAAGCTG
ATCGCCAGAAAGAAGGACTGGGACCCTAAGAAGTACGGCGGCTTCGACAGCCCCACCGTGGCCTATTCTG
TGCTGGTGGTGGCCAAAGTGGAAAAGGGCAAGTCCAAGAAACTGAAGAGTGTGAAAGAGCTGCTGGGGAT
CACCATCATGGAAAGAAGCAGCTTCGAGAAGAATCCCATCGACTTTCTGGAAGCCAAGGGCTACAAAGAA
GTGAAAAAGGACCTGATCATCAAGCTGCCTAAGTACTCCCTGTTCGAGCTGGAAAACGGCCGGAAGAGAA
TGCTGGCCTCTGCCGGCGAACTGCAGAAGGGAAACGAACTGGCCCTGCCCTCCAAATATGTGAACTTCCT
GTACCTGGCCAGCCACTATGAGAAGCTGAAGGGCTCCCCCGAGGATAATGAGCAGAAACAGCTGTTTGTG
GAACAGCACAAGCACTACCTGGACGAGATCATCGAGCAGATCAGCGAGTTCTCCAAGAGAGTGATCCTGG
CCGACGCTAATCTGGACAAAGTGCTGTCCGCCTACAACAAGCACCGGGATAAGCCCATCAGAGAGCAGGC
CGAGAATATCATCCACCTGTTTACCCTGACCAATCTGGGAGCCCCTGCCGCCTTCAAGTACTTTGACACC
ACCATCGACCGGAAGAGGTACACCAGCACCAAAGAGGTGCTGGACGCCACCCTGATCCACCAGAGCATCA
CCGGCCTGTACGAGACACGGATCGACCTGTCTCAGCTGGGAGGCGACAAAAGGCCGGCGGCCACGAAAAA
GGCCGGCCAGGCAAAAAAGAAAAAGGAATTCTAGCTGAAGTTCATCTGCACCAAAGCTTAAGTTTAAACC
GCTGATCAGCCTCGACTGTGCCTTCTAGTTGCCAGCCATCTGTTGTTTGCCCCTCCCCCGTGCCTTCCTT
GACCCTGGAAGGTGCCACTCCCACTGTCCTTTCCTAATAAAATGAGGAAATTGCATCGCATTGTCTGAGT
AGGTGTCATTCTATTCTGGGGGGTGGGGTGGGGCAGGACAGCAAGGGGGAGGATTGGGAAGACAATAGCA
GGCATGCTGGGGATGCGGTGGGCTCTATGGCTTCTGAGGCGGAAAGAACCAGCTGGGGCTCTAGGGGGTA
TCCCC
[124 nt withheld, positions 5536-5659]
C
[91 nt withheld, positions 5661-5751]
A
[49 nt withheld, positions 5753-5801]
CCTTTGACGTTGGAGTCCACGTTCTTT
[37 nt withheld, positions 5829-5865]
ACCCTATCTCGGTCTATTCTTTTGATTTATAAGGGATTTTGCCGATTTCGGCCTATTGGTTAAAAAATGA
GCTGATTTAACAAAAATTTAACGCGAATTAATTCTGTGGAATGTGTGTCAGTTAGGGTGTGGAAAGTCCC
CAGGCTCCCCAGCAGGCAGAAGTATGCAAAGCATGCATCTCAATTAGTCAGCAACCAGGTGTGGAAAGTC
CCCAGGCTCCCCAGCAGGCAGAAGTATGCAAAGCATGCATCTCAATTAGTCAGCAACCATAGTCCCGCCC
CTAACTCCGCCCATCCCGCCCCTAACTCCGCCCAGTTCCGCCCATTCTCCGCCCCATGGCTGACTAATTT
TTTTTATTTATGCAGAGGCCGAGGCCGCCTCTGCCTCTGAGCTATTCCAGAAGTAGTGAGGAGGCTTTTT
TGGAGGCCTAGGCTTTTGCAAAAAGCTCCCGGGAGCTTGTATATCCATTTTCGGATCTGATCAAGAGACA
GGATGAGGATCGTTTCGCATGATTGAACAAGATGGATTGCACGCAGGTTCTCCGGCCGCTTGGGTGGAGA
GGCTATTCGGCTATGACTGGGCACAACAGACAATCGGCTGCTCTGATGCCGCCGTGTTCCGGCTGTCAGC
GCAGGGGCGCCCGGTTCTTTTTGTCAAGACCGACCTGTCCGGTGCCCTGAATGAACTGCAGGACGAGGCA
GCGCGGCTATCGTGGCTGGCCACGACGGGCGTTCCTTGCGCAGCTGTGCTCGACGTTGTCACTGAAGCGG
GAAGGGACTGGCTGCTATTGGGCGAAGTGCCGGGGCAGGATCTCCTGTCATCTCACCTTGCTCCTGCCGA
GAAAGTATCCATCATGGCTGATGCAATGCGGCGGCTGCATACGCTTGATCCGGCTACCTGCCCATTCGAC
CACCAAGCGAAACATCGCATCGAGCGAGCACGTACTCGGATGGAAGCCGGTCTTGTCGATCAGGATGATC
TGGACGAAGAGCATCAGGGGCTCGCGCCAGCCGAACTGTTCGCCAGGCTCAAGGCGCGCATGCCCGACGG
CGAGGATCTCGTCGTGACCCATGGCGATGCCTGCTTGCCGAATATCATGGTGGAAAATGGCCGCTTTTCT
GGATTCATCGACTGTGGCCGGCTGGGTGTGGCGGACCGCTATCAGGACATAGCGTTGGCTACCCGTGATA
TTGCTGAAGAGCTTGGCGGCGAATGGGCTGACCGCTTCCTCGTGCTTTACGGTATCGCCGCTCCCGATTC
GCAGCGCATCGCCTTCTATCGCCTTCTTGACGAGTTCTTCTGAGCGGGACTCTGGGGTTCGAAATGACCG
ACCAAGCGACGCCCAACCTGCCATCACGAGATTTCGATTCCACCGCCGCCTTCTATGAAAGGTTGGGCTT
CGGAATCGTTTTCCGGGACGCCGGCTGGATGATCCTCCAGCGCGGGGATCTCATGCTGGAGTTCTTCGCC
CACCCCAACTTGTTTATTGCAGCTTATAATGGTTACAAATAAAGCAATAGCATCACAAATTTCACAAATA
AAGCATTTTTTTCACTGCATTCTAGTTGTGGTTTGTCCAAACTCATCAATGTATCTTATCATGTCTGTAT
ACCGTCGACCTCTAGCTAGAGCTTGGCGTAATCATGGTCATAGCTGTTTCCTGTGTGAAATTGTTATCCG
CTCACAATTCCACACAACATACGAGCCGGAAGCATAAAGTGTAAAGCCTGGGGTGCCTAATGAGTGAGCT
AACTCACATTAATTGCGTTGCGCTCACTGCCCGCTTTCCAGTCGGGAAACCTGTCGTGCCAGCTGCATTA
ATGAATCGGCCAACGCGCGGGGAGAGGCGGTTTGCGTATTGGGCGCTCTTCCGCTTCCTCGCTCACTGAC
TCGCTGCGCTCGGTCGTTCGGCTGCGGCGAGCGGTATCAGCTCACTCAAAGGCGGTAATACGGTTATCCA
CAGAATCAGGGGATAACGCAGGAAAGAACATGTGAGCAAAAGGCCAGCAAAAGGCCAGGAACCGTAAAAA
GGCCGCGTTGCTGGCGTTTTTCCATAGGCTCCGCCCCCCTGACGAGCATCACAAAAATCGACGCTCAAGT
CAGAGGTGGCGAAACCCGACAGGACTATAAAGATACCAGGCGTTTCCCCCTGGAAGCTCCCTCGTGCGCT
CTCCTGTTCCGACCCTGCCGCTTACCGGATACCTGTCCGCCTTTCTCCCTTCGGGAAGCGTGGCGCTTTC
TCATAGCTCACGCTGTAGGTATCTCAGTTCGGTGTAGGTCGTTCGCTCCAAGCTGGGCTGTGTGCACGAA
CCCCCCGTTCAGCCCGACCGCTGCGCCTTATCCGGTAACTATCGTCTTGAGTCCAACCCGGTAAGACACG
ACTTATCGCCACTGGCAGCAGCCACTGGTAACAGGATTAGCAGAGCGAGGTATGTAGGCGGTGCTACAGA
GTTCTTGAAGTGGTGGCCTAACTACGGCTACACTAGAAGAACAGTATTTGGTATCTGCGCTCTGCTGAAG
CCAGTTACCTTCGGAAAAAGAGTTGGTAGCTCTTGATCCGGCAAACAAACCACCGCTGGTAGCGGTTTTT
TTGTTTGCAAGCAGCAGATTACGCGCAGAAAAAAAGGATCTCAAGAAGATCCTTTGATCTTTTCTACGGG
GTCTGACGCTCAGTGGAACGAAAACTCACGTTAAGGGATTTTGGTCATGAGATTATCAAAAAGGATCTTC
ACCTAGATCCTTTTAAATTAAAAATGAAGTTTTAAATCAATCTAAAGTATATATGAGTAAACTTGGTCTG
ACAGTTACCAATGCTTAATCAGTGAGGCACCTATCTCAGCGATCTGTCTATTTCGTTCATCCATAGTTGC
CTGACTCCCCGTCGTGTAGATAACTACGATACGGGAGGGCTTACCATCTGGCCCCAGTGCTGCAATGATA
CCGCGAGACCCACGCTCACCGGCTCCAGATTTATCAGCAATAAACCAGCCAGCCGGAAGGGCCGAGCGCA
GAAGTGGTCCTGCAACTTTATCCGCCTCCATCCAGTCTATTAATTGTTGCCGGGAAGCTAGAGTAAGTAG
TTCGCCAGTTAATAGTTTGCGCAACGTTGTTGCCATTGCTACAGGCATCGTGGTGTCACGCTCGTCGTTT
GGTATGGCTTCATTCAGCTCCGGTTCCCAACGATCAAGGCGAGTTACATGATCCCCCATGTTGTGCAAAA
AAGCGGTTAGCTCCTTCGGTCCTCCGATCGTTGTCAGAAGTAAGTTGGCCGCAGTGTTATCACTCATGGT
TATGGCAGCACTGCATAATTCTCTTACTGTCATGCCATCCGTAAGATGCTTTTCTGTGACTGGTGAGTAC
TCAACCAAGTCATTCTGAGAATAGTGTATGCGGCGACCGAGTTGCTCTTGCCCGGCGTCAATACGGGATA
ATACCGCGCCACATAGCAGAACTTTAAAAGTGCTCATCATTGGAAAACGTTCTTCGGGGCGAAAACTCTC
AAGGATCTTACCGCTGTTGAGATCCAGTTCGATGTAACCCACTCGTGCACCCAACTGATCTTCAGCATCT
TTTACTTTCACCAGCGTTTCTGGGTGAGCAAAAACAGGAAGGCAAAATGCCGCAAAAAAGGGAATAAGGG
CGACACGGAAATGTTGAATACTCATACTCTTCCTTTTTCAATATTATTGAAGCATTTATCAGGGTTATTG
TCTCATGAGCGGATACATATTTGAATGTATTTAGAAAAATAAACAAATAGGGGTTCCGCGCACATTTCCC
CGAAAAGTGCCACCTGACGTC
