Features (pLannotate 1.2.2; 22 found; start..end, strand, type, name):
     28..80      -  misc_feature   bom (fragment): basis of mobility region from pBR322
    235..614     +  enhancer       CMV enhancer: human cytomegalovirus immediate early enhancer
    615..818     +  promoter       CMV promoter: human cytomegalovirus (CMV) immediate early promoter
    814..847     +  LTR            5' LTR (truncated) (fragment): truncated 5' long terminal repeat (LTR) from HIV-1
    863..881     +  promoter       T7 promoter: promoter for bacteriophage T7 RNA polymerase
   1057..2658    +  CDS            Cas9(N): N-terminal portion of Streptococcus pyogenes Cas9 (Zetsche et al., 2015)
   2659..5157    +  CDS            Cas9(C): C-terminal portion of Streptococcus pyogenes Cas9 (Zetsche et al., 2015)
   5158..5205    +  CDS            nucleoplasmin NLS: bipartite nuclear localization signal from nucleoplasmin
   5266..5490    +  polyA_signal   bGH poly(A) signal: bovine growth hormone polyadenylation signal
   5494..5515    +  promoter       SV40 promoter (fragment): SV40 enhancer and early promoter
   5536..5964    +  rep_origin     f1 ori (sequence partly withheld): f1 bacteriophage origin of replication; arrow indicates direction of (+) strand synthesis
   5978..6307    +  promoter       SV40 promoter: SV40 enhancer and early promoter
   6374..7165    +  CDS            neo: KKA2_KLEPN - Also known as kan, nptII. Experimental evidence at protein level: Swiss-Prot protein existence level 1. Resistance to kanamycin, neomycin, paromomycin, ribostamycin, butirosin and gentamicin B. From Klebsiella pneumoniae.
   7189..7347    +  CDS            ble (fragment): BLE_KLEPN - Experimental evidence at protein level: Swiss-Prot protein existence level 1. Binding protein with a strong affinity to the bleomycin family of antibiotics. Binds to CL990; an antimitotic-antibiotic compound. From Klebsiella pneumoniae.
   7342..7463    +  polyA_signal   SV40 poly(A) signal: SV40 polyadenylation signal
   7536..7552    -  protein_bind   lac operator: The lac repressor binds to the lac operator to inhibit transcription in E. coli. This inhibition can be relieved by adding lactose or isopropyl-β-D-thiogalactopyranoside (IPTG). lac repressor encoded by lacI
   7560..7590    -  promoter       lac promoter: promoter for the E. coli lac operon
   7605..7626    -  protein_bind   CAP binding site: CAP binding activates transcription in the presence of cAMP. E. coli catabolite activator protein
   7639..7731    -  CDS            lacI (fragment): lac repressor; lacI; The lac repressor binds to the lac operator to inhibit transcription in E. coli. This inhibition can be relieved by adding lactose or isopropyl-β-D-thiogalactopyranoside (IPTG).
   7914..8502    -  rep_origin     ori: high-copy-number ColE1/pMB1/pBR322/pUC origin of replication
   8673..9533    -  CDS            AmpR: β-lactamase; bla; confers resistance to ampicillin, carbenicillin, and related antibiotics
   9534..9638    -  promoter       AmpR promoter: bla
>Addgene plasmid #113033 | CMV-SpyCas9 | addgene full sequence | sequence record 224724 | Addgene NGS Result
GACGGATCGGGAGATCTCCCGATCCCCTATGGTGCACTCTCAGTACAATCTGCTCTGATGCCGCATAGTT
AAGCCAGTATCTGCTCCCTGCTTGTGTGTTGGAGGTCGCTGAGTAGTGCGCGAGCAAAATTTAAGCTACA
ACAAGGCAAGGCTTGACCGACAATTGCATGAAGAATCTGCTTAGGGTTAGGCGTTTTGCGCTGCTTCGCG
ATGTACGGGCCAGATATACGCGTTGACATTGATTATTGACTAGTTATTAATAGTAATCAATTACGGGGTC
ATTAGTTCATAGCCCATATATGGAGTTCCGCGTTACATAACTTACGGTAAATGGCCCGCCTGGCTGACCG
CCCAACGACCCCCGCCCATTGACGTCAATAATGACGTATGTTCCCATAGTAACGCCAATAGGGACTTTCC
ATTGACGTCAATGGGTGGAGTATTTACGGTAAACTGCCCACTTGGCAGTACATCAAGTGTATCATATGCC
AAGTACGCCCCCTATTGACGTCAATGACGGTAAATGGCCCGCCTGGCATTATGCCCAGTACATGACCTTA
TGGGACTTTCCTACTTGGCAGTACATCTACGTATTAGTCATCGCTATTACCATGGTGATGCGGTTTTGGC
AGTACATCAATGGGCGTGGATAGCGGTTTGACTCACGGGGATTTCCAAGTCTCCACCCCATTGACGTCAA
TGGGAGTTTGTTTTGGCACCAAAATCAACGGGACTTTCCAAAATGTCGTAACAACTCCGCCCCATTGACG
CAAATGGGCGGTAGGCGTGTACGGTGGGAGGTCTATATAAGCAGAGCTCTCTGGCTAACTAGAGAACCCA
CTGCTTACTGGCTTATCGAAATTAATACGACTCACTATAGGGAGACCCAAGCTGGCTAGCGTTTAAACGG
GCCCTCTAGACTCGAGCGGTGCCACCATGGACTATAAGGACCACGACGGAGACTACAAGGATCATGATAT
TGATTACAAAGACGATGACGATAAGATGGCCCCAAAGAAGAAGCGGAAGGTCGGTATCCACGGAGTCCCA
GCAGCCGACAAGAAGTACAGCATCGGCCTGGACATCGGCACCAACTCTGTGGGCTGGGCCGTGATCACCG
ACGAGTACAAGGTGCCCAGCAAGAAATTCAAGGTGCTGGGCAACACCGACCGGCACAGCATCAAGAAGAA
CCTGATCGGAGCCCTGCTGTTCGACAGCGGCGAAACAGCCGAGGCCACCCGGCTGAAGAGAACCGCCAGA
AGAAGATACACCAGACGGAAGAACCGGATCTGCTATCTGCAAGAGATCTTCAGCAACGAGATGGCCAAGG
TGGACGACAGCTTCTTCCACAGACTGGAAGAGTCCTTCCTGGTGGAAGAGGATAAGAAGCACGAGCGGCA
CCCCATCTTCGGCAACATCGTGGACGAGGTGGCCTACCACGAGAAGTACCCCACCATCTACCACCTGAGA
AAGAAACTGGTGGACAGCACCGACAAGGCCGACCTGCGGCTGATCTATCTGGCCCTGGCCCACATGATCA
AGTTCCGGGGCCACTTCCTGATCGAGGGCGACCTGAACCCCGACAACAGCGACGTGGACAAGCTGTTCAT
CCAGCTGGTGCAGACCTACAACCAGCTGTTCGAGGAAAACCCCATCAACGCCAGCGGCGTGGACGCCAAG
GCCATCCTGTCTGCCAGACTGAGCAAGAGCAGACGGCTGGAAAATCTGATCGCCCAGCTGCCCGGCGAGA
AGAAGAATGGCCTGTTCGGAAACCTGATTGCCCTGAGCCTGGGCCTGACCCCCAACTTCAAGAGCAACTT
CGACCTGGCCGAGGATGCCAAACTGCAGCTGAGCAAGGACACCTACGACGACGACCTGGACAACCTGCTG
GCCCAGATCGGCGACCAGTACGCCGACCTGTTTCTGGCCGCCAAGAACCTGTCCGACGCCATCCTGCTGA
GCGACATCCTGAGAGTGAACACCGAGATCACCAAGGCCCCCCTGAGCGCCTCTATGATCAAGAGATACGA
CGAGCACCACCAGGACCTGACCCTGCTGAAAGCTCTCGTGCGGCAGCAGCTGCCTGAGAAGTACAAAGAG
ATTTTCTTCGACCAGAGCAAGAACGGCTACGCCGGCTACATTGACGGCGGAGCCAGCCAGGAAGAGTTCT
ACAAGTTCATCAAGCCCATCCTGGAAAAGATGGACGGCACCGAGGAACTGCTCGTGAAGCTGAACAGAGA
GGACCTGCTGCGGAAGCAGCGGACCTTCGACAACGGCAGCATCCCCCACCAGATCCACCTGGGAGAGCTG
CACGCCATTCTGCGGCGGCAGGAAGATTTTTACCCATTCCTGAAGGACAACCGGGAAAAGATCGAGAAGA
TCCTGACCTTCCGCATCCCCTACTACGTGGGCCCTCTGGCCAGGGGAAACAGCAGATTCGCCTGGATGAC
CAGAAAGAGCGAGGAAACCATCACCCCCTGGAACTTCGAGGAAGTGGTGGACAAGGGCGCTTCCGCCCAG
AGCTTCATCGAGCGGATGACCAACTTCGATAAGAACCTGCCCAACGAGAAGGTGCTGCCCAAGCACAGCC
TGCTGTACGAGTACTTCACCGTGTATAACGAGCTGACCAAAGTGAAATACGTGACCGAGGGAATGAGAAA
GCCCGCCTTCCTGAGCGGCGAGCAGAAAAAGGCCATCGTGGACCTGCTGTTCAAGACCAACCGGAAAGTG
ACCGTGAAGCAGCTGAAAGAGGACTACTTCAAGAAAATCGAGTGCTTCGACTCCGTGGAAATCTCCGGCG
TGGAAGATCGGTTCAACGCCTCCCTGGGCACATACCACGATCTGCTGAAAATTATCAAGGACAAGGACTT
CCTGGACAATGAGGAAAACGAGGACATTCTGGAAGATATCGTGCTGACCCTGACACTGTTTGAGGACAGA
GAGATGATCGAGGAACGGCTGAAAACCTATGCCCACCTGTTCGACGACAAAGTGATGAAGCAGCTGAAGC
GGCGGAGATACACCGGCTGGGGCAGGCTGAGCCGGAAGCTGATCAACGGCATCCGGGACAAGCAGTCCGG
CAAGACAATCCTGGATTTCCTGAAGTCCGACGGCTTCGCCAACAGAAACTTCATGCAGCTGATCCACGAC
GACAGCCTGACCTTTAAAGAGGACATCCAGAAAGCCCAGGTGTCCGGCCAGGGCGATAGCCTGCACGAGC
ACATTGCCAATCTGGCCGGCAGCCCCGCCATTAAGAAGGGCATCCTGCAGACAGTGAAGGTGGTGGACGA
GCTCGTGAAAGTGATGGGCCGGCACAAGCCCGAGAACATCGTGATCGAAATGGCCAGAGAGAACCAGACC
ACCCAGAAGGGACAGAAGAACAGCCGCGAGAGAATGAAGCGGATCGAAGAGGGCATCAAAGAGCTGGGCA
GCCAGATCCTGAAAGAACACCCCGTGGAAAACACCCAGCTGCAGAACGAGAAGCTGTACCTGTACTACCT
GCAGAATGGGCGGGATATGTACGTGGACCAGGAACTGGACATCAACCGGCTGTCCGACTACGATGTGGAC
CATATCGTGCCTCAGAGCTTTCTGAAGGACGACTCCATCGACAACAAGGTGCTGACCAGAAGCGACAAGA
ACCGGGGCAAGAGCGACAACGTGCCCTCCGAAGAGGTCGTGAAGAAGATGAAGAACTACTGGCGGCAGCT
GCTGAACGCCAAGCTGATTACCCAGAGAAAGTTCGACAATCTGACCAAGGCCGAGAGAGGCGGCCTGAGC
GAACTGGATAAGGCCGGCTTCATCAAGAGACAGCTGGTGGAAACCCGGCAGATCACAAAGCACGTGGCAC
AGATCCTGGACTCCCGGATGAACACTAAGTACGACGAGAATGACAAGCTGATCCGGGAAGTGAAAGTGAT
CACCCTGAAGTCCAAGCTGGTGTCCGATTTCCGGAAGGATTTCCAGTTTTACAAAGTGCGCGAGATCAAC
AACTACCACCACGCCCACGACGCCTACCTGAACGCCGTCGTGGGAACCGCCCTGATCAAAAAGTACCCTA
AGCTGGAAAGCGAGTTCGTGTACGGCGACTACAAGGTGTACGACGTGCGGAAGATGATCGCCAAGAGCGA
GCAGGAAATCGGCAAGGCTACCGCCAAGTACTTCTTCTACAGCAACATCATGAACTTTTTCAAGACCGAG
ATTACCCTGGCCAACGGCGAGATCCGGAAGCGGCCTCTGATCGAGACAAACGGCGAAACCGGGGAGATCG
TGTGGGATAAGGGCCGGGATTTTGCCACCGTGCGGAAAGTGCTGAGCATGCCCCAAGTGAATATCGTGAA
AAAGACCGAGGTGCAGACAGGCGGCTTCAGCAAAGAGTCTATCCTGCCCAAGAGGAACAGCGATAAGCTG
ATCGCCAGAAAGAAGGACTGGGACCCTAAGAAGTACGGCGGCTTCGACAGCCCCACCGTGGCCTATTCTG
TGCTGGTGGTGGCCAAAGTGGAAAAGGGCAAGTCCAAGAAACTGAAGAGTGTGAAAGAGCTGCTGGGGAT
CACCATCATGGAAAGAAGCAGCTTCGAGAAGAATCCCATCGACTTTCTGGAAGCCAAGGGCTACAAAGAA
GTGAAAAAGGACCTGATCATCAAGCTGCCTAAGTACTCCCTGTTCGAGCTGGAAAACGGCCGGAAGAGAA
TGCTGGCCTCTGCCGGCGAACTGCAGAAGGGAAACGAACTGGCCCTGCCCTCCAAATATGTGAACTTCCT
GTACCTGGCCAGCCACTATGAGAAGCTGAAGGGCTCCCCCGAGGATAATGAGCAGAAACAGCTGTTTGTG
GAACAGCACAAGCACTACCTGGACGAGATCATCGAGCAGATCAGCGAGTTCTCCAAGAGAGTGATCCTGG
CCGACGCTAATCTGGACAAAGTGCTGTCCGCCTACAACAAGCACCGGGATAAGCCCATCAGAGAGCAGGC
CGAGAATATCATCCACCTGTTTACCCTGACCAATCTGGGAGCCCCTGCCGCCTTCAAGTACTTTGACACC
ACCATCGACCGGAAGAGGTACACCAGCACCAAAGAGGTGCTGGACGCCACCCTGATCCACCAGAGCATCA
CCGGCCTGTACGAGACACGGATCGACCTGTCTCAGCTGGGAGGCGACAAAAGGCCGGCGGCCACGAAAAA
GGCCGGCCAGGCAAAAAAGAAAAAGGAATTCTAGCTGAAGTTCATCTGCACCAAAGCTTAAGTTTAAACC
GCTGATCAGCCTCGACTGTGCCTTCTAGTTGCCAGCCATCTGTTGTTTGCCCCTCCCCCGTGCCTTCCTT
GACCCTGGAAGGTGCCACTCCCACTGTCCTTTCCTAATAAAATGAGGAAATTGCATCGCATTGTCTGAGT
AGGTGTCATTCTATTCTGGGGGGTGGGGTGGGGCAGGACAGCAAGGGGGAGGATTGGGAAGACAATAGCA
GGCATGCTGGGGATGCGGTGGGCTCTATGGCTTCTGAGGCGGAAAGAACCAGCTGGGGCTCTAGGGGGTA
TCCCC
[124 nt withheld, positions 5536-5659]
C
[91 nt withheld, positions 5661-5751]
A
[49 nt withheld, positions 5753-5801]
CCTTTGACGTTGGAGTCCACGTTCTTT
[37 nt withheld, positions 5829-5865]
ACCCTATCTCGGTCTATTCTTTTGATTTATAAGGGATTTTGCCGATTTCGGCCTATTGGTTAAAAAATGA
GCTGATTTAACAAAAATTTAACGCGAATTAATTCTGTGGAATGTGTGTCAGTTAGGGTGTGGAAAGTCCC
CAGGCTCCCCAGCAGGCAGAAGTATGCAAAGCATGCATCTCAATTAGTCAGCAACCAGGTGTGGAAAGTC
CCCAGGCTCCCCAGCAGGCAGAAGTATGCAAAGCATGCATCTCAATTAGTCAGCAACCATAGTCCCGCCC
CTAACTCCGCCCATCCCGCCCCTAACTCCGCCCAGTTCCGCCCATTCTCCGCCCCATGGCTGACTAATTT
TTTTTATTTATGCAGAGGCCGAGGCCGCCTCTGCCTCTGAGCTATTCCAGAAGTAGTGAGGAGGCTTTTT
TGGAGGCCTAGGCTTTTGCAAAAAGCTCCCGGGAGCTTGTATATCCATTTTCGGATCTGATCAAGAGACA
GGATGAGGATCGTTTCGCATGATTGAACAAGATGGATTGCACGCAGGTTCTCCGGCCGCTTGGGTGGAGA
GGCTATTCGGCTATGACTGGGCACAACAGACAATCGGCTGCTCTGATGCCGCCGTGTTCCGGCTGTCAGC
GCAGGGGCGCCCGGTTCTTTTTGTCAAGACCGACCTGTCCGGTGCCCTGAATGAACTGCAGGACGAGGCA
GCGCGGCTATCGTGGCTGGCCACGACGGGCGTTCCTTGCGCAGCTGTGCTCGACGTTGTCACTGAAGCGG
GAAGGGACTGGCTGCTATTGGGCGAAGTGCCGGGGCAGGATCTCCTGTCATCTCACCTTGCTCCTGCCGA
GAAAGTATCCATCATGGCTGATGCAATGCGGCGGCTGCATACGCTTGATCCGGCTACCTGCCCATTCGAC
CACCAAGCGAAACATCGCATCGAGCGAGCACGTACTCGGATGGAAGCCGGTCTTGTCGATCAGGATGATC
TGGACGAAGAGCATCAGGGGCTCGCGCCAGCCGAACTGTTCGCCAGGCTCAAGGCGCGCATGCCCGACGG
CGAGGATCTCGTCGTGACCCATGGCGATGCCTGCTTGCCGAATATCATGGTGGAAAATGGCCGCTTTTCT
GGATTCATCGACTGTGGCCGGCTGGGTGTGGCGGACCGCTATCAGGACATAGCGTTGGCTACCCGTGATA
TTGCTGAAGAGCTTGGCGGCGAATGGGCTGACCGCTTCCTCGTGCTTTACGGTATCGCCGCTCCCGATTC
GCAGCGCATCGCCTTCTATCGCCTTCTTGACGAGTTCTTCTGAGCGGGACTCTGGGGTTCGAAATGACCG
ACCAAGCGACGCCCAACCTGCCATCACGAGATTTCGATTCCACCGCCGCCTTCTATGAAAGGTTGGGCTT
CGGAATCGTTTTCCGGGACGCCGGCTGGATGATCCTCCAGCGCGGGGATCTCATGCTGGAGTTCTTCGCC
CACCCCAACTTGTTTATTGCAGCTTATAATGGTTACAAATAAAGCAATAGCATCACAAATTTCACAAATA
AAGCATTTTTTTCACTGCATTCTAGTTGTGGTTTGTCCAAACTCATCAATGTATCTTATCATGTCTGTAT
ACCGTCGACCTCTAGCTAGAGCTTGGCGTAATCATGGTCATAGCTGTTTCCTGTGTGAAATTGTTATCCG
CTCACAATTCCACACAACATACGAGCCGGAAGCATAAAGTGTAAAGCCTGGGGTGCCTAATGAGTGAGCT
AACTCACATTAATTGCGTTGCGCTCACTGCCCGCTTTCCAGTCGGGAAACCTGTCGTGCCAGCTGCATTA
ATGAATCGGCCAACGCGCGGGGAGAGGCGGTTTGCGTATTGGGCGCTCTTCCGCTTCCTCGCTCACTGAC
TCGCTGCGCTCGGTCGTTCGGCTGCGGCGAGCGGTATCAGCTCACTCAAAGGCGGTAATACGGTTATCCA
CAGAATCAGGGGATAACGCAGGAAAGAACATGTGAGCAAAAGGCCAGCAAAAGGCCAGGAACCGTAAAAA
GGCCGCGTTGCTGGCGTTTTTCCATAGGCTCCGCCCCCCTGACGAGCATCACAAAAATCGACGCTCAAGT
CAGAGGTGGCGAAACCCGACAGGACTATAAAGATACCAGGCGTTTCCCCCTGGAAGCTCCCTCGTGCGCT
CTCCTGTTCCGACCCTGCCGCTTACCGGATACCTGTCCGCCTTTCTCCCTTCGGGAAGCGTGGCGCTTTC
TCATAGCTCACGCTGTAGGTATCTCAGTTCGGTGTAGGTCGTTCGCTCCAAGCTGGGCTGTGTGCACGAA
CCCCCCGTTCAGCCCGACCGCTGCGCCTTATCCGGTAACTATCGTCTTGAGTCCAACCCGGTAAGACACG
ACTTATCGCCACTGGCAGCAGCCACTGGTAACAGGATTAGCAGAGCGAGGTATGTAGGCGGTGCTACAGA
GTTCTTGAAGTGGTGGCCTAACTACGGCTACACTAGAAGAACAGTATTTGGTATCTGCGCTCTGCTGAAG
CCAGTTACCTTCGGAAAAAGAGTTGGTAGCTCTTGATCCGGCAAACAAACCACCGCTGGTAGCGGTGGTT
TTTTTGTTTGCAAGCAGCAGATTACGCGCAGAAAAAAAGGATCTCAAGAAGATCCTTTGATCTTTTCTAC
GGGGTCTGACGCTCAGTGGAACGAAAACTCACGTTAAGGGATTTTGGTCATGAGATTATCAAAAAGGATC
TTCACCTAGATCCTTTTAAATTAAAAATGAAGTTTTAAATCAATCTAAAGTATATATGAGTAAACTTGGT
CTGACAGTTACCAATGCTTAATCAGTGAGGCACCTATCTCAGCGATCTGTCTATTTCGTTCATCCATAGT
TGCCTGACTCCCCGTCGTGTAGATAACTACGATACGGGAGGGCTTACCATCTGGCCCCAGTGCTGCAATG
ATACCGCGAGACCCACGCTCACCGGCTCCAGATTTATCAGCAATAAACCAGCCAGCCGGAAGGGCCGAGC
GCAGAAGTGGTCCTGCAACTTTATCCGCCTCCATCCAGTCTATTAATTGTTGCCGGGAAGCTAGAGTAAG
TAGTTCGCCAGTTAATAGTTTGCGCAACGTTGTTGCCATTGCTACAGGCATCGTGGTGTCACGCTCGTCG
TTTGGTATGGCTTCATTCAGCTCCGGTTCCCAACGATCAAGGCGAGTTACATGATCCCCCATGTTGTGCA
AAAAAGCGGTTAGCTCCTTCGGTCCTCCGATCGTTGTCAGAAGTAAGTTGGCCGCAGTGTTATCACTCAT
GGTTATGGCAGCACTGCATAATTCTCTTACTGTCATGCCATCCGTAAGATGCTTTTCTGTGACTGGTGAG
TACTCAACCAAGTCATTCTGAGAATAGTGTATGCGGCGACCGAGTTGCTCTTGCCCGGCGTCAATACGGG
ATAATACCGCGCCACATAGCAGAACTTTAAAAGTGCTCATCATTGGAAAACGTTCTTCGGGGCGAAAACT
CTCAAGGATCTTACCGCTGTTGAGATCCAGTTCGATGTAACCCACTCGTGCACCCAACTGATCTTCAGCA
TCTTTTACTTTCACCAGCGTTTCTGGGTGAGCAAAAACAGGAAGGCAAAATGCCGCAAAAAAGGGAATAA
GGGCGACACGGAAATGTTGAATACTCATACTCTTCCTTTTTCAATATTATTGAAGCATTTATCAGGGTTA
TTGTCTCATGAGCGGATACATATTTGAATGTATTTAGAAAAATAAACAAATAGGGGTTCCGCGCACATTT
CCCCGAAAAGTGCCACCTGACGTC
